>Addgene plasmid #193409 | pNC-121-SubC | addgene full sequence | sequence record 379796 | Addgene NGS Result
TGAGCGTCGGAAAGGCGCTCGGTCTTGCCTTGCTCGTCGGTGATGTACTTCACCAGCTCCGCGAAGTCGC
TCTTCTTGATGGAGCGCATGGGGACGTGCTTGGCAATCACGCGCACCCCCCGGCCGTTTTAGCGGCTAAA
AAAGTCATGGCTCTGCCCTCGGGCGGACCACGCCCATCATGACCTTGCCAAGCTCGTCCTGCTTCTCTTC
GATCTTCGCCAGCAGGGCGAGGATCGTGGCATCACCGAACCGCGCCGTGCGCGGGTCGTCGGTGAGCCAG
AGTTTCAGCAGGCCGCCCAGGCGGCCCAGGTCGCCATTGATGCGGGCCAGCTCGCGGACGTGCTCATAGT
CCACGACGCCCGTGATTTTGTAGCCCTGGCCGACGGCCAGCAGGTAGGCCGACAGGCTCATGCCGGCCGC
CGCCGCCTTTTCCTCAATCGCTCTTCGTTCGTCTGGAAGGCAGTACACCTTGATAGGTGGGCTGCCCTTC
CTGGTTGGCTTGGTTTCATCAGCCATCCGCTTGCCCTCATCTGTTACGCCGGCGGTAGCCGGCCAGCCTC
GCAGAGCAGGATTCCCGTTGAGCACCGCCAGGTGCGAATAAGGGACAGTGAAGAAGGAACACCCGCTCGC
GGGTGGGCCTACTTCACCTATCCTGCCCGGCTGACGCCGTTGGATACACCAAGGAAAGTCTACACGAACC
CTTTGGCAAAATCCTGTATATCGTGCGAAAAAGGATGGATATACCGAAAAAATCGCTATAATGACCCCGA
AGCAGGGTTATGCAGCGGAAAAGCGCCACGCTTCCCGAAGGGAGAAAGGCGGACAGGTATCCGGTAAGCG
GCAGGGTCGGAACAGGAGAGCGCACGAGGGAGCTTCCAGGGGGAAACGCCTGGTATCTTTATAGTCCTGT
CGGGTTTCGCCACCTCTGACTTGAGCGTCGATTTTTGTGATGCTCGTCAGGGGGGCGGAGCCTATGGAAA
AACGCCAGCAACGCGGCCTTTTTACGGTTCCTGGCCTTTTGCTGGCCTTTTGCTCACATGTTCTTTCCTG
CGTTATCCCCTGATTCTGTGGATAACCGTATTACCGCCTTTGAGTGAGCTGATACCGCTCGCCGCAGCCG
AACGACCGAGCGCAGCGAGTCAGTGAGCGAGGAAGCGGAAGAGCGCCAGAAGGCCGCCAGAGAGGCCGAG
CGCGGCCGTGAGGCTTGGACGCTAGGGCAGGGCATGAAAAAGCCCGTAGCGGGCTGCTACGGGCGTCTGA
CGCGGTGGAAAGGGGGAGGGGATGTTGTCTACATGGCTCTGCTGTAGTGAGTGGGTTGCGCTCCGGCAGC
GGTCCTGATCAATCGTCACCCTTTCTCGGTCCTTCAACGTTCCTGACAACGAGCCTCCTTTTCGCCAATC
CATCGACAATCACCGCGAGTCCCTGCTCGAACGCTGCGTCCGGACCGGCTTCGTCGAAGGCGTCTATCGC
GGCCCGCAACAGCGGCGAGAGCGGAGCCTGTTCAACGGTGCCGCCGCGCTCGCCGGCATCGCTGTCGCCG
GCCTGCTCCTCAAGCACGGCCCCAACAGTGAAGTAGCTGATTGTCATCAGCGCATTGACGGCGTCCCCGG
CCGAAAAACCCGCCTCGCAGAGGAAGCGAAGCTGCGCGTCGGCCGTTTCCATCTGCGGTGCGCCCGGTCG
CGTGCCGGCATGGATGCGCGCGCCATCGCGGTAGGCGAGCAGCGCCTGCCTGAAGCTGCGGGCATTCCCG
ATCAGAAATGAGCGCCAGTCGTCGTCGGCTCTCGGCACCGAATGCGTATGATTCTCCGCCAGCATGGCTT
CGGCCAGTGCGTCGAGCAGCGCCCGCTTGTTCCTGAAGTGCCAGTAAAGCGCCGGCTGCTGAACCCCCAA
CCGTTCCGCCAGTTTGCGTGTCGTCAGACCGTCTACGCCGACCTCGTTCAACAGGTCCAGGGCGGCACGG
ATCACTGTATTCGGCTGCAACTTTGTCATGCTTGACACTTTATCACTGATAAACATAATATGTCCACCAA
CTTATCAGTGATAAAGAATCCGCGCGTTCAATCGGACCAGCGGAGGCTGGTCCGGAGGCCAGACGTGAAA
CCCAACATACCCCTGATCGTAATTCTGAGCACTGTCGCGCTCGACGCTGTCGGCATCGGCCTGATTATGC
CGGTGCTGCCGGGCCTCCTGCGCGATCTGGTTCACTCGAACGACGTCACCGCCCACTATGGCATTCTGCT
GGCGCTGTATGCGTTGGTGCAATTTGCCTGCGCACCTGTGCTGGGCGCGCTGTCGGATCGTTTCGGGCGG
CGGCCAATCTTGCTCGTCTCGCTGGCCGGCGCCAGATCTGGGGAACCCTGTGGTTGGCATGCACATACAA
ATGGACGAACGGATAAACCTTTTCACGCCCTTTTAAATATCCGATTATTCTAATAAACGCTCTTTTCTCT
TAGGTTTACCCGCCAATATATCCTGTCAAACACTGATAGTTTAAACTGAAGGCGGGAAACGACAATCTGA
TCATGAGCGGAGAATTAAGGGAGTCACGTTATGACCCCCGCCGATGACGCGGGACAAGCCGTTTTACGTT
TGGAACTGACAGAACCGCAACGTTGAAGGAGCCACTCAGCCGCGGGTTTCTGGAGTTTAATGAGCTAAGC
ACATACGTCAGAAACCATTATTGCGCGTTCAAAAGTCGCCTAAGGTCACTATCAGCTAGCAAATATTTCT
TGTCAAAAATGCTCCACTGACGTTCCATAAATTCCCCTCGGTATCCAATTAGAGTCTCATATTCACTCTC
AATCCAAATAATCTGCACCGGATCTGGATCGTTTCGCATGATTGAACAAGATGGATTGCACGCAGGTTCT
CCGGCCGCTTGGGTGGAGAGGCTATTCGGCTATGACTGGGCACAACAGACAATCGGCTGCTCTGATGCCG
CCGTGTTCCGGCTGTCAGCGCAGGGGCGCCCGGTTCTTTTTGTCAAGACCGACCTGTCCGGTGCCCTGAA
TGAACTGCAGGACGAGGCAGCGCGGCTATCGTGGCTGGCCACGACGGGCGTTCCTTGCGCAGCTGTGCTC
GACGTTGTCACTGAAGCGGGAAGGGACTGGCTGCTATTGGGCGAAGTGCCGGGGCAGGATCTCCTGTCAT
CTCACCTTGCTCCTGCCGAGAAAGTATCCATCATGGCTGATGCAATGCGGCGGCTGCATACGCTTGATCC
GGCTACCTGCCCATTCGACCACCAAGCGAAACATCGCATCGAGCGAGCACGTACTCGGATGGAAGCCGGT
CTTGTCGATCAGGATGATCTGGACGAAGAGCATCAGGGGCTCGCGCCAGCCGAACTGTTCGCCAGGCTCA
AGGCGCGCATGCCCGACGGCGATGATCTCGTCGTGACCCATGGCGATGCCTGCTTGCCGAATATCATGGT
GGAAAATGGCCGCTTTTCTGGATTCATCGACTGTGGCCGGCTGGGTGTGGCGGACCGCTATCAGGACATA
GCGTTGGCTACCCGTGATATTGCTGAAGAGCTTGGCGGCGAATGGGCTGACCGCTTCCTCGTGCTTTACG
GTATCGCCGCTCCCGATTCGCAGCGCATCGCCTTCTATCGCCTTCTTGACGAGTTCTTCTGAGCGGGACT
CTGGGGTTCGAAATGACCGACCAAGCGACGCCCAACCTGCCATCACGAGATTTCGATTCCACCGCCGCCT
TCTATGAAAGGTTGGGCTTCGGAATCGTTTTCCGGGACGCCGGCTGGATGATCCTCCAGCGCGGGGATCT
CATGCTGGAGTTCTTCGCCCACGGGATCTCTGCGGAACAGGCGGTCGAAGGTGCCGATATCATTACGACA
GCAACGGCCGACAAGCACAACGCCACGATCCTGAGCGACAATATGATCGGGCCCGGCGTCCACATCAACG
GCGTCGGCGGCGACTGCCCAGGCAAGACCGAGATGCACCGCGATATCTTGCTGCGTTCGGATATTTTCGT
GGAGTTCCCGCCACAGACCCGGATGATCCCCGATCGTTCAAACATTTGGCAATAAAGTTTCTTAAGATTG
AATCCTGTTGCCGGTCTTGCGATGATTATCATATAATTTCTGTTGAATTACGTTAAGCATGTAATAATTA
ACATGTAATGCATGACGTTATTTATGAGATGGGTTTTTATGATTAGAGTCCCGCAATTATACATTTAATA
CGCGATAGAAAACAAAATATAGCGCGCAAACTAGGATAAATTATCGCGCGCGGTGTCATCTATGTTACTA
GATCGGGCCTCCTGTC
[82 nt withheld, positions 4287-4368]
GCTCTGAGGGA
[161 nt withheld, positions 4380-4540]
T
[41 nt withheld, positions 4542-4582]
T
[62 nt withheld, positions 4584-4645]
A
[35 nt withheld, positions 4647-4681]
CCTCCCTCAATCGGTTGAATGTCGCCCTTTTGTCTTTGGCCCAATACGCAAACCGCCTCTCCCCGCGCGT
TGGCCGATTCATTAATGCAGCTGGCACGACAGGTTTCCCGACTGGAAAGCGGGCAGTGAGCGCAACGCAA
TTAATGTGAGTTAGCTCACTCATTAGGCACCCCAGGCTTTACACTTTATGCTTCCGGCTCGTATGTTGTG
TGGAATTGTGAGCGGATAACAATTTCACACAGGAAACAGCTATGACCATGATTACGCCAAGCTTGCATGC
CTGCAGGTCCCCAGATTAGCCTTTTCAATTTCAGAAAGAATGCTAACCCACAGATGGTTAGAGAGGCTTA
CGCAGCAGGTCTCATCAAGACGATCTACCCGAGCAATAATCTCCAGGAAATCAAATACCTTCCCAAGAAG
GTTAAAGATGCAGTCAAAAGATTCAGGACTAACTGCATCAAGAACACAGAGAAAGATATATTTCTCAAGA
TCAGAAGTACTATTCCAGTATGGACGATTCAAGGCTTGCTTCACAAACCAAGGCAAGTAATAGAGATTGG
AGTCTCTAAAAAGGTAGTTCCCACTGAATCAAAGGCCATGGAGTCAAAGATTCAAATAGAGGACCTAACA
GAACTCGCCGTAAAGACTGGCGAACAGTTCATACAGAGTCTCTTACGACTCAATGACAAGAAGAAAATCT
TCGTCAACATGGTGGAGCACGACACACTTGTCTACTCCAAAAATATCAAAGATACAGTCTCAGAAGACCA
AAGGGCAATTGAGACTTTTCAACAAAGGGTAATATCCGGAAACCTCCTCGGATTCCATTGCCCAGCTATC
TGTCACTTTATTGTGAAGATAGTGGAAAAGGAAGGTGGCTCCTACAAATGCCATCATTGCGATAAAGGAA
AGGCCATCGTTGAAGATGCCTCTGCCGACAGTGGTCCCAAAGATGGACCCCCACCCACGAGGAGCATCGT
GGAAAAAGAAGACGTTCCAACCACGTCTTCAAAGCAAGTGGATTGATGTGATATCTCCACTGACGTAAGG
GATGACGCACAATCCCACTATCCTTCGCAAGACCCTTCCTCTATATAAGGAAGTTCATTTCATTTGGAGA
GAACACGGGGGACTCTAGAGAGTGGTCTCTGTCCAGTCCTGGCCTCGTCGGCCATTCTCGACTAAGTTGG
CAGCATCACCCGACGCACTTTGCGCCGAATAAATACCTGTGACGGAAGATCACTTCGCAGAATAAATAAA
TCCTGGTGTCCCTGTTGATACCGGGAAGCCCTGGGCCAACTTTTGGCGAAAATGAGACGTTGATCGGCAC
GTAAGAGGTTCCAACTTTCACCATAATGAAATAAGATCACTACCGGGCGTATTTTTTGAGTTATCGAGAT
TTTCAGGAGCTAAGGAAGCTAAACTTTTGCTGACGAGAACAGGGACTGGTGAAATGCAGTTTAAGGTTTA
CACCTATAAAAGAGAGAGCCGTTATCGTCTGTTTGTGGATGTACAGAGTGATATTATTGACACGCCTGGG
CGACGGATGGTGATCCCCCTGGCCAGTGCACGTCTGCTGTCAGATAAAGTCTCCCGTGAACTTTACCCGG
TGGTGCATATCGGGGATGAAAGCTGGCGCATGATGACCACCGATATGGCCAGTGTGCCGGTATCCGTTAT
CGGGGAAGAAGTGGCTGATCTCAGCCACCGCGAAAATGACATCAAAAACGCCATTAACCTGATGTTCTGG
GGAATATAAATGTCAGGCTCCCTTATACACAGGGCCAGTCTGGCCACTTGTGGTCTGCTGAGACCGATGG
TGAGCAAGGGCGAGGAGCTGTTCACCGGGGTGGTGCCCATCCTGGTCGAGCTGGACGGCGACGTAAACGG
CCACAAGTTCAGCGTGTCCGGCGAGGGCGAGGGCGATGCCACCTACGGCAAGCTGACCCTGAAGTTCATC
TGCACCACCGGCAAGCTGCCCGTGCCCTGGCCCACCCTCGTGACCACCCTGACCTACGGCGTGCAGTGCT
TCAGCCGCTACCCCGACCACATGAAGCAGCACGACTTCTTCAAGTCCGCCATGCCCGAAGGCTACGTCCA
GGAGCGCACCATCTTCTTCAAGGACGACGGCAACTACAAGACCCGCGCCGAGGTGAAGTTCGAGGGCGAC
ACCCTGGTGAACCGCATCGAGCTGAAGGGCATCGACTTCAAGGAGGACGGCAACATCCTGGGGCACAAGC
TGGAGTACAACTACAACAGCCACAACGTCTATATCATGGCCGACAAGCAGAAGAACGGCATCAAGGTGAA
CTTCAAGATCCGCCACAACATCGAGGACGGCAGCGTGCAGCTCGCCGACCACTACCAGCAGAACACCCCC
ATCGGCGACGGCCCCGTGCTGCTGCCCGACAACCACTACCTGAGCACCCAGTCCGCCCTGAGCAAAGACC
CCAACGAGAAGCGCGATCACATGGTCCTGCTGGAGTTCGTGACCGCCGCCGGGATCACTCTCGGCATGGA
CGAGCTGTACAAGTGAGAGCTCGAATTTCCCCGATCGTTCAAACATTTGGCAATAAAGTTTCTTAAGATT
GAATCCTGTTGCCGGTCTTGCGATGATTATCATATAATTTCTGTTGAATTACGTTAAGCATGTAATAATT
AACATGTAATGCATGACGTTATTTATGAGATGGGTTTTTATGATTAGAGTCCCGCAATTATACATTTAAT
ACGCGATAGAAAACAAAATATAGCGCGCAAACTAGGATAAATTATCGCGCGCGGTGTCATCTATGTTACT
AGATCGGGAATTCACTGGCCGTCGTTTTACAACGTCGTGACTGGGAAAACCCTGGCGTTACCCAACTTAA
TCGCCTTGCAGCACATCCCCCTTTCGCCAGCTGGCGTAATAGCGAAGAGGCCCGCACCGATCGCCCTTCC
CAACAGTTGCGCAGCCTGAATG
[44 nt withheld, positions 7644-7687]
C
[141 nt withheld, positions 7689-7829]
CCTTTGACGTTGGAGTCCACGTTCTTT
[37 nt withheld, positions 7857-7893]
ACCCTATCTCGGGCTATTCTTTTGATTTATAAGGGATTTTGCCGATTTCGGAACCACCATCAAACAGGAT
TTTCGCCTGCTGGGGCAAACCAGCGTGGACCGCTTGCTGCAACTCTCTCAGGGCCAGGCGGTGAAGGGCA
ATCAGCTGTTGCCCGTCTCACTGGTGAAAAGAAAAACCACCCCAGTACATTAAAAACGTCCGCAATGTGT
TATTAAGTTGTCTAAGCGTCAATTTGTTTACACCACAATATATCCTGCCACCAGCCAGCCAACAGCTCCC
CGACCGGCAGCTCGGCACAAAATCACCACTCGATACAGGCAGCCCATCAGTCCGGGACGGCGTCAGCGGG
AGAGCCGTTGTAAGGCGGCAGACTTTGCTCATGTTACCGATGCTATTCGGAAGAACGGCAACTAAGCTGC
CGGGTTTGAAACACGGATGATCTCGCGGAGGGTAGCATGTTGATTGTAACGATGACAGAGCGTTGCTGCC
TGTGATCAAATATCATCTCCCTCGCAGAGATCCGAATTATCAGCCTTCTTATTCATTTCTCGCTTAACCG
TGACAGGCTGTCGATCTTGAGAACTATGCCGACATAATAGGAAATCGCTGGATAAAGCCGCTGAGGAAGC
TGAGTGGCGCTATTTCTTTAGAAGTGAACGTTGACGATATCAACTCCCCTATCCATTGCTCACCGAATGG
TACAGGTCGGGGACCCGAAGTTCCGACTGTCGGCCTGATGCATCCCCGGCTGATCGACCCCAGATCTGGG
GCTGAGAAAGCCCAGTAAGGAAACAACTGTAGGTTCGAGTCGCGAGATCCCCCGGAACCAAAGGAAGTAG
GTTAAACCCGCTCCGATCAGGCCGAGCCACGCCAGGCCGAGAACATTGGTTCCTGTAGGCATCGGGATTG
GCGGATCAAACACTAAAGCTACTGGAACGAGCAGAAGTCCTCCGGCCGCCAGTTGCCAGGCGGTAAAGGT
GAGCAGAGGCACGGGAGGTTGCCACTTGCGGGTCAGCACGGTTCCGAACGCCATGGAAACCGCCCCCGCC
AGGCCCGCTGCGACGCCGACAGGATCTAGCGCTGCGTTTGGTGTCAACACCAACAGCGCCACGCCCGCAG
TTCCGCAAATAGCCCCCAGGACCGCCATCAATCGTATCGGGCTACCTAGCAGAGCGGCAGAGATGAACAC
GACCATCAGCGGCTGCACAGCGCCTACCGTCGCCGCGACCCCGCCCGGCAGGCGGTAGACCGAAATAAAC
AACAAGCTCCAGAATAGCGAAATATTAAGTGCGCCGAGGATGAAGATGCGCATCCACCAGATTCCCGTTG
GAATCTGTCGGACGATCATCACGAGCAATAAACCCGCCGGCAACGCCCGCAGCAGCATACCGGCGACCCC
TCGGCCTCGCTGTTCGGGCTCCACGAAAACGCCGGACAGATGCGCCTTGTGAGCGTCCTTGGGGCCGTCC
TCCTGTTTGAAGACCGACAGCCCAATGATCTCGCCGTCGATGTAGGCGCCGAATGCCACGGCATCTCGCA
ACCGTTCAGCGAACGCCTCCATGGGCTTTTTCTCCTCGTGCTCGTAAACGGACCCGAACATCTCTGGAGC
TTTCTTCAGGGCCGACAATCGGATCTCGCGGAAATCCTGCACGTCGGCCGCTCCAAGCCGTCGAATCTGA
GCCTTAATCACAATTGTCAATTTTAATCCTCTGTTTATCGGCAGTTCGTAGAGCGCGCCGTGCGTCCCGA
GCGATACTGAGCGAAGCAAGTGCGTCGAGCAGTGCCCGCTTGTTCCTGAAATGCCAGTAAAGCGCTGGCT
GCTGAACCCCCAGCCGGAACTGACCCCACAAGGCCCTAGCGTTTGCAATGCACCAGGTCATCATTGACCC
AGGCGTGTTCCACCAGGCCGCTGCCTCGCAACTCTTCGCAGGCTTCGCCGACCTGCTCGCGCCACTTCTT
CACGCGGGTGGAATCCGATCCGCACATGAGGCGGAAGGTTTCCAGCTTGAGCGGGTACGGCTCCCGGTGC
GAGCTGAAATAGTCGAACATCCGTCGGGCCGTCGGCGACAGCTTGCGGTACTTCTCCCATATGAATTTCG
TGTAGTGGTCGCCAGCAAACAGCACGACGATTTCCTCGTCGATCAGGACCTGGCAACGGGACGTTTTCTT
GCCACGGTCCAGGACGCGGAAGCGGTGCAGCAGCGACACCGATTCCAGGTGCCCAACGCGGTCGGACGTG
AAGCCCATCGCCGTCGCCTGTAGGCGCGACAGGCATTCCTCGGCCTTCGTGTAATACCGGCCATTGATCG
ACCAGCCCAGGTCCTGGCAAAGCTCGTAGAACGTGAAGGTGATCGGCTCGCCGATAGGGGTGCGCTTCGC
GTACTCCAACACCTGCTGCCACACCAGTTCGTCATCGTCGGCCCGCAGCTCGACGCCGGTGTAGGTGATC
TTCACGTCCTTGTTGACGTGGAAAATGACCTTGTTTTGCAGCGCCTCGCGCGGGATTTTCTTGTTGCGCG
TGGTGAACAGGGCAGAGCGGGCCGTGTCGTTTGGCATCGCTCGCATCGTGTCCGGCCACGGCGCAATATC
GAACAAGGAAAGCTGCATTTCCTTGATCTGCTGCTTCGTGTGTTTCAGCAACGCGGCTTGCTTGGCCTCG
CTGACCTGTTTTGCCAGGTCCTCGCCGGCGGTTTTTCGCTTCTTGGTCGTCATAGTTCCTCGCGTGTCGA
TGGTCATCGACTTCGCCAAACCTGCCGCCTCCTGTTCGAGACGACGCGAACGCTCCACGGCGGCCGATGG
CGCGGGCAGGGCAGGGGGAGCCAGTTGCACGCTGTCGCGCTCGATCTTGGCCGTAGCTTGCTGGACCATC
GAGCCGACGGACTGGAAGGTTTCGCGGGGCGCACGCATGACGGTGCGGCTTGCGATGGTTTCGGCATCCT
CGGCGGAAAACCCCGCGTCGATCAGTTCTTGCCTGTATGCCTTCCGGTCAAACGTCCGATTCATTCACCC
TCCTTGCGGGATTGCCCCGACTCACGCCGGGGCAATGTGCCCTTATTCCTGATTTGACCCGCCTGGTGCC
TTGGTGTCCAGATAATCCACCTTATCGGCAATGAAGTCGGTCCCGTAGACCGTCTGGCCGTCCTTCTCGT
ACTTGGTATTCCGAATCTTGCCCTGCACGAATACCAGCGACCCCTTGCCCAAATACTTGCCGTGGGCCTC
GGCCTGAGAGCCAAAACACTTGATGCGGAAGAAGTCGGTGCGCTCCTGCTTGTCGCCGGCATCGTTGCGC
CACATCTAGGTACTAAAACAATTCATCCAGTAAAATATAATATTTTATTTTCTCCCAATCAGGCTTGATC
CCCAGTAAGTCAAAAAATAGCTCGACATACTGTTCTTCCCCGATATCCTCCCTGATCGACCGGACGCAGA
AGGCAATGTCATACCACTTGTCCGCCCTGCCGCTTCTCCCAAGATCAATAAAGCCACTTACTTTGCCATC
TTTCACAAAGATGTTGCTGTCTCCCAGGTCGCCGTGGGAAAAGACAAGTTCCTCTTCGGGCTTTTCCGTC
TTTAAAAAATCATACAGCTCGCGCGGATCTTTAAATGGAGTGTCTTCTTCCCAGTTTTCGCAATCCACAT
CGGCCAGATCGTTATTCAGTAAGTAATCCAATTCGGCTAAGCGGCTGTCTAAGCTATTCGTATAGGGACA
ATCCGATATGTCGATGGAGTGAAAGAGCCTGATGCACTCCGCATACAGCTCGATAATCTTTTCAGGGCTT
TGTTCATCTTCATACTCTTCCGAGCAAAGGACGCCATCGGCCTCACTCATGAGCAGATTGCTCCAGCCAT
CATGCCGTTCAAAGTGCAGGACCTTTGGAACAGGCAGCTTTCCTTCCAGCCATAGCATCATGTCCTTTTC
CCGTTCCACATCATAGGTGGTCCCTTTATACCGGCTGTCCGTCATTTTTAAATATAGGTTTTCATTTTCT
CCCACCAGCTTATATACCTTAGCAGGAGACATTCCTTCCGTATCTTTTACGCAGCGGTATTTTTCGATCA
GTTTTTTCAATTCCGGTGATATTCTCATTTTAGCCATTTATTATTTCCTTCCTCTTTTCTACAGTATTTA
AAGATACCCCAAGAAGCTAATTATAACAAGACGAACTCCAATTCACTGTTCCTTGCATTCTAAAACCTTA
AATACCAGAAAACAGCTTTTTCAAAGTTGTTTTCAAAGTTGGCGTATAACATAGTATCGACGGAGCCGAT
TTTGAAACCACAATTATGGGTGATGCTGCCAACTTACTGATTTAGTGTATGATGGTGTTTTTGAGGTGCT
CCAGTGGCTTCTGTTTCTATCAGCTGTCCCTCCTGTTCAGCTACTGACGGGGTGGTGCGTAACGGCAAAA
GCACCGCCGGACATCAGCGCTATCTCTGCTCTCACTGCCGTAAAACATGGCAACTGCAGTTCACTTACAC
CGCTTCTCAACCCGGTACGCACCAGAAAATCATTGATATGGCCATGAATGGCGTTGGATGCCGGGCAACA
GCCCGCATTATGGGCGTTGGCCTCAACACGATTTTACGTCACTTAAAAAACTCAGGCCGCAGTCGGTAAC
CTCGCGCATACAGCCGGGCAGTGACGTCATCGTCTGCGCGGAAATGGACGAACAGTGGGGCTATGTCGGG
GCTAAATCGCGCCAGCGCTGGCTGTTTTACGCGTATGACAGTCTCCGGAAGACGGTTGTTGCGCACGTAT
TCGGTGAACGCACTATGGCGACGCTGGGGCGTCTTATGAGCCTGCTGTCACCCTTTGACGTGGTGATATG
GATGACGGATGGCTGGCCGCTGTATGAATCCCGCCTGAAGGGAAAGCTGCACGTAATCAGCAAGCGATAT
ACGCAGCGAATTGAGCGGCATAACCTGAATCTGAGGCAGCACCTGGCACGGCTGGGACGGAAGTCGCTGT
CGTTCTCAAAATCGGTGGAGCTGCATGACAAAGTCATCGGGCATTATCTGAACATAAAACACTATCAATA
AGTTGGAGTCATTACCCAATTATGATAGAATTTACAAGCTATAAGGTTATTGTCCTGGGTTTCAAGCATT
AGTCCATGCAAGTTTTTATGCTTTGCCCATTCTATAGATATATTGATAAGCGCGCTGCCTATGCCTTGCC
CCCTGAAATCCTTACATACGGCGATATCTTCTATATAAAAGATATATTATCTTATCAGTATTGTCAATAT
ATTCAAGGCAATCTGCCTCCTCATCCTCTTCATCCTCTTCGTCTTGGTAGCTTTTTAAATATGGCGCTTC
ATAGAGTAATTCTGTAAAGGTCCAATTCTCGTTTTCATACCTCGGTATAATCTTACCTATCACCTCAAAT
GGTTCGCTGGGTTTATCGCACCCCCGAACACGAGCACGGCACCCGCGACCACTATGCCAAGAATGCCCAA
GGTAAAAATTGCCGGCCCCGCCATGAAGTCCGTGAATGCCCCGACGGCCGAAGTGAAGGGCAGGCCGCCA
CCCAGGCCGCCGCCCTCACTGCCCGGCACCTGGTCGCTGAATGTCGATGCCAGCACCTGCGGCACGTCAA
TGCTTCCGGGCGTCGCGCTCGGGCTGATCGCCCATCCCGTTACTGCCCCGATCCCGGCAATGGCAAGGAC
TGCCAGCGCTGCCATTTTTGGGGTGAGGCCGTTCGCGGCCGAGGGGCGCAGCCCCTGGGGGGATGGGAGG
CCCGCGTTAGCGGGCCGGGAGGGTTCGAGAAGGGGGGGCACCCCCCTTCGGCGTGCGCGGTCACGCGCAC
AGGGCGCAGCCCTGGTTAAAAACAAGGTTTATAAATATTGGTTTAAAAGCAGGTTAAAAGACAGGTTAGC
GGTGGCCGAAAAACGGGCGGAAACCCTTGCAAATGCTGGATTTTCTGCCTGTGGACAGCCCCTCAAATGT
CAATAGGTGCGCCCCTCATCTGTCAGCACTCTGCCCCTCAAGTGTCAAGGATCGCGCCCCTCATCTGTCA
GTAGTCGCGCCCCTCAAGTGTCAATACCGCAGGGCACTTATCCCCAGGCTTGTCCACATCATCTGTGGGA
AACTCGCGTAAAATCAGGCGTTTTCGCCGATTTGCGAGGCTGGCCAGCTCCACGTCGCCGGCCGAAATCG
AGCCTGCCCCTCATCTGTCAACGCCGCGCCGGGTGAGTCGGCCCCTCAAGTGTCAACGTCCGCCCCTCAT
CTGTCAGTGAGGGCCAAGTTTTCCGCGAGGTATCCACAACGCCGGCGGCCGCGGTGTCTCGCACACGGCT
TCGACGGCGTTTCTGGCGCGTTTGCAGGGCCATAGACGGCCGCCAGCCCAGCGGCGAGGGCAACCAGCCC
GG
Features (pLannotate 1.2.2; 34 found; start..end, strand, type, name):
     12..107     -  CDS            traI (fragment): TRAI6_ECOLX - Experimental evidence at protein level: Swiss-Prot protein existence level 1. The initiation process of transfer DNA synthesis requires the interaction of at least three plasmid-specific components (TraH, I, and J) at the transfer origin resulting in the assembly of a specialised nucleoprotein complex - the relaxosome. Site- and strand-specific cleavage at the transfer origin is dependent on TraI and TraJ. From Escherichia coli.
    145..516     -  CDS            traJ: oriT-recognizing protein; traJ
    549..658     -  oriT           oriT: incP origin of transfer
    790..980     +  rep_origin     ori (fragment): high-copy-number ColE1/pMB1/pBR322/pUC origin of replication
   1339..1989    -  CDS            TetR: tetracycline resistance regulatory protein; tetR
   2095..2344    +  CDS            TcR (fragment): tetracycline efflux protein; tetA; confers resistance to tetracycline
   2454..2478    -  misc_feature   RB T-DNA repeat: right border repeat from nopaline C58 T-DNA
   2634..2817    +  promoter       NOS promoter: nopaline synthase promoter NOS promoter
   2838..3632    +  CDS            NeoR/KanR: aminoglycoside phosphotransferase from Tn5; aph(3')-II (or nptII); confers resistance to neomycin, kanamycin, and G418 (Geneticin®)
   3653..3802    +  CDS            ble (fragment): BLE_KLEPN - Experimental evidence at protein level: Swiss-Prot protein existence level 1. Binding protein with a strong affinity to the bleomycin family of antibiotics. Binds to CL990; an antimitotic-antibiotic compound. From Klebsiella pneumoniae.
   3809..4015    +  CDS            ocd (fragment): OCD_AGRFC - Experimental evidence at protein level: Swiss-Prot protein existence level 1. Catalyzes the conversion of L-ornithine into L-proline with release of ammonia. Is involved in the utilization of nopaline, a catabolic pathway that proceeds through L-arginine and L-ornithine to L-proline. Nopaline is a predominant opine in plant cells transformed with Ti plasmid pTiC58. From Agrobacterium fabrum (strain C58 / ATCC 33970) (Agrobacterium tumefaciens (strain C58)).
   4022..4274    +  terminator     NOS terminator: nopaline synthase terminator and poly(A) signal
   4278..4721    +  CDS            M13 gene III (fragment) (sequence partly withheld): pIII; III; minor coat protein
   4720..4810    +  CDS            lacI (fragment): lac repressor; lacI; The lac repressor binds to the lac operator to inhibit transcription in E. coli. This inhibition can be relieved by adding lactose or isopropyl-β-D-thiogalactopyranoside (IPTG).
   4823..4844    +  protein_bind   CAP binding site: CAP binding activates transcription in the presence of cAMP. E. coli catabolite activator protein
   4859..4889    +  promoter       lac promoter: promoter for the E. coli lac operon
   4893..4915    +  protein_bind   lac operator (fragment): The lac repressor binds to the lac operator to inhibit transcription in E. coli. This inhibition can be relieved by adding lactose or isopropyl-β-D-thiogalactopyranoside (IPTG). lac repressor encoded by lacI
   4950..4970    -  misc_feature   MCS (fragment): pUC18/19 multiple cloning site
   5461..5802    +  promoter       CaMV 35S promoter: strong constitutive promoter from cauliflower mosaic virus
   6002..6104    +  promoter       cat promoter: promoter of the E. coli cat gene encoding chloramphenicol acetyltransferase
   6135..6437    +  CDS            ccdB: CCDB_ECOLI - Also known as G, letB, letD. Experimental evidence at protein level: Swiss-Prot protein existence level 1. Toxic component of a type II toxin-antitoxin (TA) system, functioning in plasmid maintainence. Responsible for the post- segregational killing (PSK) of plasmid-free cells, also referred to as a plasmid addiction system. Half-life of over 2 hours. Cell killing by CcdB is accompanied by filamentation, defects in chromosome and plasmid segregation, defects in cell division, formation of anucleate cells, decreased DNA synthesis and plasmid loss. Interferes with the activity of DN
   6498..7214    +  CDS            EGFP: EGFP is a basic (constitutively fluorescent) green fluorescent protein published in 1996, derived from Aequorea victoria. It is reported to be a rapidly-maturing weak dimer with moderate acid sensitivity.
   7234..7486    +  terminator     NOS terminator: nopaline synthase terminator and poly(A) signal
   7491..7646    +  CDS            lacZα (fragment) (sequence partly withheld): LacZα fragment of β-galactosidase; lacZ fragment
   7644..7944    +  rep_origin     M13 ori (fragment) (sequence partly withheld): M13 bacteriophage origin of replication; arrow indicates direction of (+) strand synthesis
   7945..8075    +  CDS            lacI (fragment): lac repressor; lacI; The lac repressor binds to the lac operator to inhibit transcription in E. coli. This inhibition can be relieved by adding lactose or isopropyl-β-D-thiogalactopyranoside (IPTG).
   8129..8153    -  misc_feature   LB T-DNA repeat: left border repeat from nopaline C58 T-DNA
   9662..9725    -  CDS            TetR (fragment): tetracycline resistance regulatory protein; tetR
   9752..10897   -  CDS            trfA: TRFA_ECOLX - Experimental evidence at protein level: Swiss-Prot protein existence level 1. Also involved in plasmid copy number control, promoting intermolecular coupling of protein bound iterons at oriV, which inhibits replication initiation. From Escherichia coli.
  11196..11990   -  CDS            KanR: aminoglycoside phosphotransferase; aphA-3; confers resistance to kanamycin
  12182..12949   +  mobile_element IS1: prokaryotic transposable element IS1
  12958..13107   -  CDS            satA (fragment): STA_BACSU - Also known as yyaR. Experimental evidence at protein level: Swiss-Prot protein existence level 1. Involved in resistance to streptothricin, a broad-spectrum antibiotic produced by streptomycetes. Detoxifies streptothricin via acetylation of the beta amino group of the first beta-lysyl moiety of streptothricin. From Bacillus subtilis (strain 168).
  13303..13578   -  CDS            klaC (fragment): KLAC_ECOLX - Also known as telB. Protein predicted: Swiss-Prot protein existence level 4. Belongs to the kla operon, which is associated with cryptic tellurite resistance, and IncW plasmid fertility inhibition. From Escherichia coli.
  13642..8       -  rep_origin     oriV (across the origin): incP origin of replication
