[The description below was written by a language model from this plasmid's Addgene catalogue record and pLannotate feature annotations shown in this document.]
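Description:
pNC-121-SubC is an empty plant-expression binary vector built on the pBI121 backbone and designed for Nimble Cloning, intended for studying protein subcellular localization in plants. The roughly 14.3 kb plasmid carries the broad-host-range IncP replication system typical of this backbone family (oriV with the trfA replication initiator), along with oriT and traJ for mobilization, so it can be maintained in both E. coli and Agrobacterium at low copy number. Bacterial selection is by kanamycin through an aphA-3 KanR gene in the backbone. The annotation also picks up backbone remnants such as an IS1 element and fragments of tetracycline-resistance, lac, M13 and ColE1 sequences, which are not functional parts of the design.

Between the nopaline-type right and left T-DNA border repeats lie two cassettes. The first is a plant selectable marker, NeoR/KanR (nptII) driven by the NOS promoter and ended by a NOS terminator, for kanamycin selection of transformed plant tissue. The second is the expression cassette: a CaMV 35S promoter, followed by the cloning region the depositor calls the NC frame, then EGFP and a NOS terminator. The NC frame contains a ccdB toxin gene under the bacterial cat promoter, which serves as a negative selection marker. The empty vector must therefore be propagated in a ccdB-tolerant strain, whereas recombinants in which a gene of interest replaces ccdB survive in ordinary strains. With EGFP lying downstream of the frame, an inserted coding sequence is presumably expressed as a C-terminal EGFP fusion under constitutive 35S control, letting its localization be visualized by fluorescence. The record does not state the details of the cloning adapters.
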