Addgene plasmid #193409: pNC-121-SubC
Purpose: (Empty Backbone) Nimble cloning-compatible vector for protein subcellular localization in plants
Depositing lab: Pu Yan. Depositing organization: Chinese Academy of Tropical Agricultural Sciences. Publication: A Nimble Cloning-compatible vector system for high-throughput gene functional analysis in plants. Yan P, Tuo D, Shen W, Deng H, Zhou P, Gao X. Plant Commun. 2023 Mar 13;4(2):100471. doi: 10.1016/j.xplc.2022.100471. Epub 2022 Nov 9. PubMed 36352791.
Backbone
  Vector backbone: pBI121
  Vector type: Plant Expression
Growth in bacteria
  Bacterial resistance: Kanamycin, 50 μg/mL
  Growth temperature: 37°C
  Growth strain: ccdB Survival
  Copy number: Low Copy
Gene/Insert
  Gene/Insert name: None
Terms and licenses: Academic/Nonprofit Terms; Industry Terms: Not Available to Industry
Depositor comments: NC frame-GFP
How to cite: pNC-121-SubC was a gift from Pu Yan (Addgene plasmid # 193409 ; http://n2t.net/addgene:193409 ; RRID:Addgene_193409)
